Addgene plasmid #50727: pRK VSV Cortactin
Purpose: mammalian expression of VSV-tagged Cortactin
Depositing lab: Kenneth Yamada. Depositing organization: National Institute of Dental and Craniofacial Research (NIDCR).
Backbone
  Vector backbone: pRK VSV
  Backbone manufacturer: Yamada Lab
  Vector type: Mammalian Expression
Growth in bacteria
  Bacterial resistance: Ampicillin, 100 μg/mL
  Growth temperature: 37°C
  Growth strain: DH5alpha
  Copy number: High Copy
Gene/Insert
  Gene/Insert name: Cortactin (alt names: EMS1; CTTN)
  Species: H. sapiens (human)
  Entrez Gene: CTTN (a.k.a. EMS1)
  Promoter: CMV
  Tag / fusion protein: 2xVSV (N terminal on backbone)
  Cloning method: Restriction Enzyme; 5′ cloning site BamHI (unknown if destroyed); 3′ cloning site XbaI (unknown if destroyed)
  Sequencing primers: 5′ pRK KZ FW (TAGAATAACATCCACTTTGCC); 3′ GFP ASO (TTGTAACCATTATAAGCTGC)
Resource information
  A portion of this plasmid was derived from a plasmid made by: cDNA was obtained from Invitrogen.
Terms and licenses: Academic/Nonprofit Terms; Industry Terms: Not Available to Industry
Depositor comments: 12AA missing in actin -binding domain was restored by site sirected mutagenesis.
How to cite: pRK VSV Cortactin was a gift from Kenneth Yamada (Addgene plasmid # 50727 ; http://n2t.net/addgene:50727 ; RRID:Addgene_50727)
