[The description below was written by a language model from this plasmid's Addgene catalogue record.]
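Description:
pRK VSV Cortactin is a mammalian expression plasmid built on the pRK VSV backbone, a laboratory-made vector that supplies an N-terminal epitope tag. It is propagated in E. coli as a high-copy plasmid under ampicillin selection. The record does not name the bacterial origin of replication, any polyadenylation signal, or any marker for selection in mammalian cells, and no feature table is available to confirm these elements, so the construct is best regarded as a vector for transient expression unless shown otherwise.

The payload is the human cortactin coding sequence (CTTN, also known as EMS1), inserted by restriction cloning between BamHI and XbaI sites; whether those sites survived cloning is not recorded. Transcription is driven by the CMV promoter, a strong constitutive viral promoter active in most cultured mammalian cell lines. The backbone contributes two tandem copies of the VSV epitope fused to the N terminus of cortactin, which allows the exogenous protein to be detected or immunoprecipitated with anti-VSV antibodies and distinguished from the endogenous protein. The cDNA came from a commercial source and originally lacked twelve amino acids within the actin-binding domain; the depositor notes that this stretch was restored by site-directed mutagenesis, so the insert is intended to encode the complete domain.

The stated purpose is mammalian expression of VSV-tagged cortactin. Cortactin is an actin-binding protein associated with regulation of the cortical actin cytoskeleton, so a tagged version is suited to localization, interaction, and overexpression studies, although the record does not specify particular experiments.
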