>Addgene plasmid #50727 | pRK VSV Cortactin | addgene partial sequence | sequence record 78328 | CMV-Fwd
GAGCTCGTTTAGTGACCGTCAGATCGCCTGGAGACGCCATCCACGCTGTTTTGACCTCCATAGAAGACAC
CGGGACCGATCCAGCCTCCGCGGCCGGGAACGGTGCATTGGAACGCGGATTCCCCGTGCCAAGAGTGACG
TAAGTACCGCCTATAGAGTCTATAGGCCCACCCCCTTGGCTTCGTTAGAACGCGGCTACAATTAATACAT
AACCTTATGTATCATACACATACGATTTAGGTGACACTATAGAATAACATCCACTTTGCCTTTCTCTCCA
CAGGTGTCCACTCCCAGGTCCAACTGCACCTCGGTTCTATCGATTCAGCCGCCACCATGGGATACACCGA
CATCGAGATGAACCGGCTGGGCAAGTACACCGACATCGAGATGAACCGGCTGGGCAAGGGATCCATGTGG
AAAGCTTCAGCAGGCCACGCTGTGTCCATCGCCCAGGATGACGCGGGGGCCGATGACTGGGAGACCGACC
CTGATTTTGTGAATGATGTGAGTGAGAAGGAGCAAAGATGGGGTGCCAAGACGGTGCAGGGCTCCGGGCA
CCAGGAGCATATCAACATACACAAGCTGAGGGAGAATGTCTTTCAAGAGCATCAGACCCTTAAGGAGAAG
GAACTTGAAACAGGACCAAAAGCTTCCCATGGCTATGGAGGGAAATTTGGTGTGGAACAAGACCGAATGG
ATAAGTCAGCTGTCGGCCACGAATATCAGTCGAAACTTTCCAAGCACTGCTCGCAGGTGGACTCGGTCCG
TGGCTTCGGAGGCAAGTTTGGTGTCCAGATGGACAGAGTTGATCAGTCTGCTGTAGGCTTTGAATACCAG
GGGAAGACTGAGAAGCATGCCTCCCAGAAAGACTACTCCAGTGGTTTTGGCGGCAAGTATGGCGTGC
